>Addgene plasmid #146413 | pT7-EGFP-C1-HsDCP1a-del155-168_G | depositor full sequence | sequence record 288858 | Full Sequence
GAGTTCCGCGTTACATAACTTACGGTAAATGGCCCGCCTGGCTGACCGCCCAACGACCCCCGCCCATTGA
CGTCAATAATGACGTATGTTCCCATAGTAACGCCAATAGGGACTTTCCATTGACGTCAATGGGTGGAGTA
TTTACGGTAAACTGCCCACTTGGCAGTACATCAAGTGTATCATATGCCAAGTACGCCCCCTATTGACGTC
AATGACGGTAAATGGCCCGCCTGGCATTATGCCCAGTACATGACCTTATGGGACTTTCCTACTTGGCAGT
ACATCTACGTATTAGTCATCGCTATTACCATGGTGATGCGGTTTTGGCAGTACATCAATGGGCGTGGATA
GCGGTTTGACTCACGGGGATTTCCAAGTCTCCACCCCATTGACGTCAATGGGAGTTTGTTTTGGCACCAA
AATCAACGGGACTTTCCAAAATGTCGTAACAACTCCGCCCCATTGACGCAAATGGGCGGTAGGCGTGTAC
GGTGGGAGGTCTATATAAGCAGAGCTCTCTGGCTAACTAGAGAACCCACTGCTTACTGGCTTATCGAAAT
TAATACGACTCACTATAGGGAGACCCAAGCTCTAGCGCTACCGGTCGCCACCATGGTGAGCAAGGGCGAG
GAGCTGTTCACCGGGGTGGTGCCCATCCTGGTCGAGCTGGACGGCGACGTAAACGGCCACAAGTTCAGCG
TGTCCGGCGAGGGCGAGGGCGATGCCACCTACGGCAAGCTGACCCTGAAGTTCATCTGCACCACCGGCAA
GCTGCCCGTGCCCTGGCCCACCCTCGTGACCACCCTGACCTACGGCGTGCAGTGCTTCAGCCGCTACCCC
GACCACATGAAGCAGCACGACTTCTTCAAGTCCGCCATGCCCGAAGGCTACGTCCAGGAGCGCACCATCT
TCTTCAAGGACGACGGCAACTACAAGACCCGCGCCGAGGTGAAGTTCGAGGGCGACACCCTGGTGAACCG
CATCGAGCTGAAGGGCATCGACTTCAAGGAGGACGGCAACATCCTGGGGCACAAGCTGGAGTACAACTAC
AACAGCCACAACGTCTATATCATGGCCGACAAGCAGAAGAACGGCATCAAGGTGAACTTCAAGATCCGCC
ACAACATCGAGGACGGCAGCGTGCAGCTCGCCGACCACTACCAGCAGAACACCCCCATCGGCGACGGCCC
CGTGCTGCTGCCCGACAACCACTACCTGAGCACCCAGTCCGCCCTGAGCAAAGACCCCAACGAGAAGCGC
GATCACATGGTCCTGCTGGAGTTCGTGACCGCCGCCGGGATCACTCTCGGCATGGACGAGCTGTACAAGT
CCGGACTCAGATCAATGGAGGCGCTGAGTCGAGCTGGGCAGGAGATGAGCCTAGCGGCCCTGAAGCAACA
CGACCCCTATATCACCAGCATCGCAGACCTCACGGGCCAGGTCGCTCTGTACACCTTCTGCCCCAAGGCC
AACCAGTGGGAGAAGACTGATATAGAAGGGACCTTATTCGTATATCGAAGGTCAGCTTCCCCTTACCATG
GTTTTACCATTGTGAATCGACTAAATATGCACAATCTAGTCGAACCAGTGAATAAAGATTTGGAATTTCA
GCTCCATGAACCATTTCTTCTGTATAGAAATGCAAGCTTGTCGATATATAGTATCTGGTTTTATGACAAG
AATGACTGTCACCGCATAGCAAAACTCATGGCTGATGTGGTAGAAGAGGAGACACGGCGATCCCAGCAAG
CTGCTCGGGACAAACAGAGTCCCAGCCAGGCCAATGGCTGCAGCGACCACAGGCCCGAGAGGAATCAGAT
GGGTGACTCAAATATCTCCAGCCCTGGGTTACAGCCAAGCACTCAGCTCTCCAATCTGGGAAGCACCGAG
ACTCTAGAAGAAATGCCCTCCGGGTCACAGGATAAGTCTGCTCCATCTGGACACAAGCATCTGACGGTAG
AAGAGTTATTTGGAACCTCTTTGCCAAAGGAACAACCAGCAGTTGTGGGTCTGGATTCAGAAGAAATGGA
GAGGTTGCCAGGAGATGCCTCCCAGAAAGAGCCCAATTCATTCCTACCATTTCCCTTTGAGCAGTTAGGA
GGAGCCCCTCAATCAGAAACCCTGGGTGTCCCTTCTGCTGCCCACCATTCAGTCCAGCCTGAAATCACCA
CCCCGGTGCTAATCACTCCAGCCTCCATCACACAGTCCAATGAAAAGCATGCTCCAACCTACACAATCCC
GTTGAGCCCTGTTCTCAGTCCCACTCTGCCAGCTGAAGCTCCTACTGCACAGGTTCCCCCCAGCTTACCT
CGAAACAGCACCATGATGCAGGCAGTGAAGACCACGCCTAGACAGAGGTCTCCACTCCTGAACCAGCCAG
TCCCTGAGCTAAGCCATGCCAGTCTGATTGCCAACCAGAGCCCCTTCAGGGCCCCATTGAACGTGACGAA
CACAGCTGGCACATCCCTCCCAAGCGTTGATCTTCTCCAGAAACTCAGGTTGACCCCACAGCATGACCAA
ATACAGACACAACCACTTGGGAAAGGTGCAATGGTAGCCAGCTTTTCTCCGGCAGCTGGTCAGCTAGCCA
CACCTGAGAGCTTCATAGAGCCTCCCTCTAAGACAGCAGCAGCAAGAGTGGCGGCCTCAGCCTCCCTGAG
CAACATGGTGCTTGCTCCCCTTCAGTCTATGCAGCAGAACCAGGATCCTGAAGTATTTGTGCAGCCTAAG
GTGTTATCCAGTGCCATCCCGGTTGCAGGCGCCCCACTGGTTACTGCAACGACCACTGCAGTGTCTTCAG
TCCTGCTGGCCCCAAGTGTTTTCCAGCAGACAGTTACAAGATCTTCGGACCTTGAGAGGAAAGCCAGCTC
CCCTTCTCCTCTAACTATTGGAACGCCAGAAAGTCAGAGAAAGCCTTCCATTATTCTCAGCAAGTCTCAG
CTCCAGGATACATTAATACATCTAATAAAGAATGATTCCAGCTTCCTCAGTACACTTCATGAAGTCTACT
TGCAGGTGCTGACCAAGAACAAAGACAACCACAACCTATGAGAATTCTGCAGTCGACGGTACCGCGGGCC
CGGGATCCACCGGATCTAGATAACTGATCATAATCAGCCATACCACATTTGTAGAGGTTTTACTTGCTTT
AAAAAACCTCCCACACCTCCCCCTGAACCTGAAACATAAAATGAATGCAATTGTTGTTGTTAACTTGTTT
ATTGCAGCTTATAATGGTTACAAATAAAGCAATAGCATCACAAATTTCACAAATAAAGCATTTTTTTCAC
TGCATTCTAGTTGTGGTTTGTCCAAACTCATCAATGTATCTTAACGCGTAAATTGTAAGCGTTAATATTT
TGTTAAAATTCGCGTTAAATTTTTGTTAAATCAGCTCATTTTTTAACCAATAGGCCGAAATCGGCAAAAT
CCCTTATAAATCAAAAGAATAGACCGAGATAGGGT
[37 nt withheld, positions 3466-3502]
AAAGAACGTGGACTCCAACGTCAAAGG
[49 nt withheld, positions 3530-3578]
T
[91 nt withheld, positions 3580-3670]
G
[124 nt withheld, positions 3672-3795]
CAGGTGGCACTTTTCGGGGAAATGTGCGCGGAACCCCTATTTGTTTATTTTTCTAAATACATTCAAATAT
GTATCCGCTCATGAGACAATAACCCTGATAAATGCTTCAATAATATTGAAAAAGGAAGAGTCCTGAGGCG
GAAAGAACCAGCTGTGGAATGTGTGTCAGTTAGGGTGTGGAAAGTCCCCAGGCTCCCCAGCAGGCAGAAG
TATGCAAAGCATGCATCTCAATTAGTCAGCAACCAGGTGTGGAAAGTCCCCAGGCTCCCCAGCAGGCAGA
AGTATGCAAAGCATGCATCTCAATTAGTCAGCAACCATAGTCCCGCCCCTAACTCCGCCCATCCCGCCCC
TAACTCCGCCCAGTTCCGCCCATTCTCCGCCCCATGGCTGACTAATTTTTTTTATTTATGCAGAGGCCGA
GGCCGCCTCGGCCTCTGAGCTATTCCAGAAGTAGTGAGGAGGCTTTTTTGGAGGCCTAGGCTTTTGCAAA
GATCGATCAAGAGACAGGATGAGGATCGTTTCGCATGATTGAACAAGATGGATTGCACGCAGGTTCTCCG
GCCGCTTGGGTGGAGAGGCTATTCGGCTATGACTGGGCACAACAGACAATCGGCTGCTCTGATGCCGCCG
TGTTCCGGCTGTCAGCGCAGGGGCGCCCGGTTCTTTTTGTCAAGACCGACCTGTCCGGTGCCCTGAATGA
ACTGCAAGACGAGGCAGCGCGGCTATCGTGGCTGGCCACGACGGGCGTTCCTTGCGCAGCTGTGCTCGAC
GTTGTCACTGAAGCGGGAAGGGACTGGCTGCTATTGGGCGAAGTGCCGGGGCAGGATCTCCTGTCATCTC
ACCTTGCTCCTGCCGAGAAAGTATCCATCATGGCTGATGCAATGCGGCGGCTGCATACGCTTGATCCGGC
TACCTGCCCATTCGACCACCAAGCGAAACATCGCATCGAGCGAGCACGTACTCGGATGGAAGCCGGTCTT
GTCGATCAGGATGATCTGGACGAAGAGCATCAGGGGCTCGCGCCAGCCGAACTGTTCGCCAGGCTCAAGG
CGAGCATGCCCGACGGCGAGGATCTCGTCGTGACCCATGGCGATGCCTGCTTGCCGAATATCATGGTGGA
AAATGGCCGCTTTTCTGGATTCATCGACTGTGGCCGGCTGGGTGTGGCGGACCGCTATCAGGACATAGCG
TTGGCTACCCGTGATATTGCTGAAGAGCTTGGCGGCGAATGGGCTGACCGCTTCCTCGTGCTTTACGGTA
TCGCCGCTCCCGATTCGCAGCGCATCGCCTTCTATCGCCTTCTTGACGAGTTCTTCTGAGCGGGACTCTG
GGGTTCGAAATGACCGACCAAGCGACGCCCAACCTGCCATCACGAGATTTCGATTCCACCGCCGCCTTCT
ATGAAAGGTTGGGCTTCGGAATCGTTTTCCGGGACGCCGGCTGGATGATCCTCCAGCGCGGGGATCTCAT
GCTGGAGTTCTTCGCCCACCCTAGGGGGAGGCTAACTGAAACACGGAAGGAGACAATACCGGAAGGAACC
CGCGCTATGACGGCAATAAAAAGACAGAATAAAACGCACGGTGTTGGGTCGTTTGTTCATAAACGCGGGG
TTCGGTCCCAGGGCTGGCACTCTGTCGATACCCCACCGAGACCCCATTGGGGCCAATACGCCCGCGTTTC
TTCCTTTTCCCCACCCCACCCCCCAAGTTCGGGTGAAGGCCCAGGGCTCGCAGCCAACGTCGGGGCGGCA
GGCCCTGCCATAGCCTCAGGTTACTCATATATACTTTAGATTGATTTAAAACTTCATTTTTAATTTAAAA
GGATCTAGGTGAAGATCCTTTTTGATAATCTCATGACCAAAATCCCTTAACGTGAGTTTTCGTTCCACTG
AGCGTCAGACCCCGTAGAAAAGATCAAAGGATCTTCTTGAGATCCTTTTTTTCTGCGCGTAATCTGCTGC
TTGCAAACAAAAAAACCACCGCTACCAGCGGTGGTTTGTTTGCCGGATCAAGAGCTACCAACTCTTTTTC
CGAAGGTAACTGGCTTCAGCAGAGCGCAGATACCAAATACTGTCCTTCTAGTGTAGCCGTAGTTAGGCCA
CCACTTCAAGAACTCTGTAGCACCGCCTACATACCTCGCTCTGCTAATCCTGTTACCAGTGGCTGCTGCC
AGTGGCGATAAGTCGTGTCTTACCGGGTTGGACTCAAGACGATAGTTACCGGATAAGGCGCAGCGGTCGG
GCTGAACGGGGGGTTCGTGCACACAGCCCAGCTTGGAGCGAACGACCTACACCGAACTGAGATACCTACA
GCGTGAGCTATGAGAAAGCGCCACGCTTCCCGAAGGGAGAAAGGCGGACAGGTATCCGGTAAGCGGCAGG
GTCGGAACAGGAGAGCGCACGAGGGAGCTTCCAGGGGGAAACGCCTGGTATCTTTATAGTCCTGTCGGGT
TTCGCCACCTCTGACTTGAGCGTCGATTTTTGTGATGCTCGTCAGGGGGGCGGAGCCTATGGAAAAACGC
CAGCAACGCGGCCTTTTTACGGTTCCTGGCCTTTTGCTGGCCTTTTGCTCACATGTTCTTTCCTGCGTTA
TCCCCTGATTCTGTGGATAACCGTATTACCGCCATGCATTAGTTATTAATAGTAATCAATTACGGGGTCA
TTAGTTCATAGCCCATATATG
Features (pLannotate 1.2.2; 18 found; start..end, strand, type, name):
      9..312     +  enhancer       CMV enhancer: human cytomegalovirus immediate early enhancer
    313..516     +  promoter       CMV promoter: human cytomegalovirus (CMV) immediate early promoter
    512..545     +  LTR            5' LTR (truncated) (fragment): truncated 5' long terminal repeat (LTR) from HIV-1
    561..579     +  promoter       T7 promoter: promoter for bacteriophage T7 RNA polymerase
    613..1329    +  CDS            EGFP: EGFP is a basic (constitutively fluorescent) green fluorescent protein published in 1996, derived from Aequorea victoria. It is reported to be a rapidly-maturing weak dimer with moderate acid sensitivity.
   1345..3048    +  CDS            DCP1A: DCP1A_HUMAN - Also known as SMIF. Experimental evidence at protein level: Swiss-Prot protein existence level 1. Necessary for the degradation of mRNAs, both in normal mRNA turnover and in nonsense-mediated mRNA decay. Removes the 7-methyl guanine cap structure from mRNA molecules, yielding a 5'-phosphorylated mRNA fragment and 7m-GDP. Contributes to the transactivation of target genes after stimulation by TGFB1. From Homo sapiens (Human).
   3052..3088    +  misc_feature   MCS (fragment): multiple cloning site
   3105..3189    +  CDS            large T antigen (fragment): large T antigen from SV40 (simian virus 40)
   3212..3333    +  polyA_signal   SV40 poly(A) signal: SV40 polyadenylation signal
   3367..3795    -  rep_origin     f1 ori (sequence partly withheld): f1 bacteriophage origin of replication; arrow indicates direction of (+) strand synthesis
   3822..3926    +  promoter       AmpR promoter: bla
   3928..4285    +  promoter       SV40 promoter: SV40 enhancer and early promoter
   4320..5114    +  CDS            NeoR/KanR: aminoglycoside phosphotransferase from Tn5; aph(3')-II (or nptII); confers resistance to neomycin, kanamycin, and G418 (Geneticin®)
   5135..5287    +  CDS            ble (fragment): BLE_KLEPN - Experimental evidence at protein level: Swiss-Prot protein existence level 1. Binding protein with a strong affinity to the bleomycin family of antibiotics. Binds to CL990; an antimitotic-antibiotic compound. From Klebsiella pneumoniae.
   5346..5393    +  polyA_signal   HSV TK poly(A) signal: herpes simplex virus thymidine kinase polyadenylation signal (Cole and Stacy, 1985)
   5484..5500    -  polyA_signal   bGH poly(A) signal (fragment): bovine growth hormone polyadenylation signal
   5722..6310    +  rep_origin     ori: high-copy-number ColE1/pMB1/pBR322/pUC origin of replication
   6425..6476    +  enhancer       CMV enhancer (fragment): human cytomegalovirus immediate early enhancer
