[The description below was written by a language model from this plasmid's Addgene catalogue record and pLannotate feature annotations shown in this document.]
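Description:
pT7-EGFP-C1-HsDCP1a-del155-168_G is a 6,476 nt mammalian expression plasmid that produces human DCP1A, a component of the mRNA decapping complex, as an N-terminal EGFP fusion. The catalogue lists the backbone as unknown, but the name and the feature layout are consistent with an EGFP-C1-type vector modified to carry a T7 promoter. In bacteria it replicates from a high-copy ColE1/pUC-type origin and is selected with kanamycin. The single NeoR/KanR (Tn5 aminoglycoside phosphotransferase) gene sits behind tandem bacterial (bla) and SV40 early promoters and ends with an HSV TK polyadenylation signal, so the same marker can also provide G418 selection in mammalian cells. An f1 origin is present as well.

The expression cassette is driven by the CMV immediate early enhancer and promoter. A T7 promoter lies between the CMV promoter and the start of the coding region, which would additionally permit transcription by T7 RNA polymerase. EGFP is followed, after a short linker, by the DCP1A coding sequence, a remnant of the multiple cloning site and an SV40 polyadenylation signal. As the insert name indicates, this DCP1A variant carries a deletion of residues 155–168; the record does not state which functional element this removes. Several short annotated fragments (HIV-1 LTR, SV40 large T antigen, ble, bGH poly(A)) are probably similarity hits within standard backbone sequence rather than functional parts.

The stated purpose is mammalian expression of the deletion mutant. The associated study concerns DCP1 trimerisation and the assembly of active decapping complexes in metazoa, so the fluorescent tag would suit localisation or interaction experiments comparing the mutant with wild-type protein. The depositor sequence may be theoretical rather than fully verified.
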