Addgene plasmid #146413: pT7-EGFP-C1-HsDCP1a-del155-168_G
Purpose: Mammalian Expression of HsDcp1a-del155-168
Depositing lab: Elisa Izaurralde. Depositing organization: Max Planck Institute for Developmental Biology. Publication: DCP1 forms asymmetric trimers to assemble into active mRNA decapping complexes in metazoa. Tritschler F, Braun JE, Motz C, Igreja C, Haas G, Truffault V, Izaurralde E, Weichenrieder O. Proc Natl Acad Sci U S A. 2009 Dec 22. 106(51):21591-6. 10.1073/pnas.0909871106 PubMed 19966221.
Backbone
  Vector backbone: Unknown
  Vector type: Mammalian Expression
Growth in bacteria
  Bacterial resistance: Kanamycin, 50 μg/mL
  Growth temperature: 37°C
  Growth strain: DH5alpha
  Copy number: High Copy
Gene/Insert
  Gene/Insert name: HsDcp1a-del155-168
  Species: H. sapiens (human)
  Entrez Gene: DCP1A (a.k.a. HSA275986, Nbla00360, SMAD4IP1, SMIF)
  Cloning method: Unknown
Terms and licenses: Academic/Nonprofit Terms; Industry Terms: Not Available to Industry
Depositor comments: Plasmids from this collection were made available to the research community and donated after the lab closed. Please note that the sequence provided by the depositing laboratory may be theoretical/predicted or based on Sanger sequencing results. There may be discrepancies between sequencing results obtained by Addgene and the depositor sequence. If an Addgene verified sequence is not available, please contact before placing your order to request that our lab fully sequence the plasmid.
How to cite: pT7-EGFP-C1-HsDCP1a-del155-168_G was a gift from Elisa Izaurralde (Addgene plasmid # 146413 ; http://n2t.net/addgene:146413 ; RRID:Addgene_146413)
